Addgene plasmid #167551: pHC79
Purpose: (Empty Backbone) Backbone plasmid to pPM1001, pPM1002, pPM1003, pPM2212 and pPM2213
Depositing lab: Renato Morona. Depositing organization: Adelaide University. Publication: Molecular cloning and expression in Escherichia coli K-12 of the O antigens of the Inaba and Ogawa serotypes of the Vibrio cholerae O1 lipopolysaccharides and their potential for vaccine development. Manning PA, Heuzenroeder MW, Yeadon J, Leavesley DI, Reeves PR, Rowley D. Infect Immun. 1986 Aug;53(2):272-7. doi: 10.1128/IAI.53.2.272-277.1986. PubMed 2426198.
Backbone
  Vector backbone: pHC79
  Backbone size (bp): 6000
  Vector type: Cosmid
Growth in bacteria
  Bacterial resistance: Ampicillin, 100 μg/mL
  Growth temperature: 37°C
  Growth strain: DH5alpha
  Copy number: Unknown
Terms and licenses: Academic/Nonprofit Terms; Industry Terms: Not Available to Industry
Depositor comments: Original reference for the pHC79 cosmid plasmid: Collins & Hohn (1980) Gene. DOI: 10.1016/0378-1119(80)90069-4.
How to cite: pHC79 was a gift from Renato Morona (Addgene plasmid # 167551 ; http://n2t.net/addgene:167551 ; RRID:Addgene_167551)
