[The description below was written by a language model from this plasmid's Addgene catalogue record and pLannotate feature annotations shown in this document.]
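Description:
pHC79 is an empty cosmid cloning vector for Escherichia coli, deposited as the parental backbone of pPM1001, pPM1002, pPM1003, pPM2212 and pPM2213. These derivatives come from work on cloning the Vibrio cholerae O1 O-antigen biosynthesis regions of the Inaba and Ogawa serotypes and expressing them in E. coli K-12. The catalogue lists the backbone as about 6 kb, while the sequenced record is 6,544 nt. The plasmid carries no insert.

The annotated features show a pBR322-type framework. It has a ColE1/pMB1 origin of replication, the rop gene that restrains copy number, the bom (basis of mobility) region and a short mbeC-like fragment. The record gives the copy number as unknown. Two resistance genes are present with their own promoters: bla (ampicillin) and the tetracycline efflux gene. The catalogue names only ampicillin for selection, but an apparently full-length TcR coding sequence is annotated as well.

A segment of bacteriophage lambda DNA is inserted into this framework. It contains the cos site with an adjoining fragment of the small terminase gene Nu1. It also carries incidental remnants of the lambda immunity and replication region: fragments matching cro, O and a cII/C1-like activator, plus the t0 terminator. These fragments are partial and the record assigns them no function.

The cos site is the functional core of the vector. It allows recombinant molecules carrying large inserts to be packaged in vitro into lambda particles and delivered into E. coli by infection, after which they replicate as plasmids. This makes pHC79 suited to building genomic libraries and to cloning large gene clusters.
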