Features (pLannotate 1.2.2; 14 found; start..end, strand, type, name):
    138..278     +  misc_feature   bom: basis of mobility region from pBR322
    464..1052    -  rep_origin     ori: high-copy-number ColE1/pMB1/pBR322/pUC origin of replication
   1223..2083    -  CDS            AmpR: β-lactamase; bla; confers resistance to ampicillin, carbenicillin, and related antibiotics
   2084..2188    -  promoter       AmpR promoter: bla
   2301..2329    +  promoter       tet promoter: E. coli promoter for tetracycline efflux protein gene
   2377..3567    +  CDS            TcR: tetracycline efflux protein; tet; confers resistance to tetracycline
   3753..3824    -  CDS            O (fragment): VRPO_LAMBD - Protein inferred from homology: Swiss-Prot protein existence level 3. Necessary for the bidirectional replication of DNA. It interacts with the ori (origin of replication) region of the genome during the initiation of replication. From Escherichia phage lambda (Bacteriophage lambda).
   3828..3922    +  terminator     lambda t0 terminator: transcription terminator from phage lambda
   3905..4132    -  CDS            C1 (fragment): RPC1_BPP22 - Experimental evidence at protein level: Swiss-Prot protein existence level 1. Binds to two promoters, P(RE) and Pa23 and activate transcription from these promoters. From Salmonella phage P22 (Bacteriophage P22).
   4272..4409    -  CDS            cro (fragment): RCRO_LAMBD - Experimental evidence at protein level: Swiss-Prot protein existence level 1. Plays an essential role in the switch from lysogenic to lytic state and in fine-tuning the lytic phase activation. Mediates the de- repression of the lytic promoters from repression by cI at an early stage of prophage induction. Turns down the expression of the transcriptional activator cII, a factor that initiates the expression of repressor cI, the major component promoting latency. Additionally, cro is able to directly bind to the promoter region of cI thereby preventing the transcription of cI repres
   5678..5922    -  misc_feature   cos (fragment): lambda cos site; allows packaging into phage lambda particles
   5917..6150    +  CDS            Nu1 (fragment): TERS_LAMBD - Experimental evidence at protein level: Swiss-Prot protein existence level 1. The small subunit is responsible for the binding to multiple recognition elements within the packaging initiation site cos (PubMed:15755448, PubMed:16618107, PubMed:2989542). The terminase lies at a unique vertex of the procapsid and is composed of two subunits, a small terminase subunit involved in viral DNA recognition (binding to packaging sequence cos), and a large terminase subunit possessing endonucleolytic, ATPase and helicase activities (DNA maturation and packaging) (Probable). The terminase bin
   6238..6348    -  CDS            mbeC (fragment): MBEC_ECOLX - Experimental evidence at protein level: Swiss-Prot protein existence level 1. Required for efficient mobilization of ColE1 plasmid and is thus essential to promote the specific transfer of the plasmid during conjugation. Probably functions by inducing DNA bending, helping the MbeA relaxase to melt the DNA around the nic site and cleave the phosphodiester bond. Binds specifically double-stranded DNA (dsDNA) containing the ColE1 oriT but does not recognize the inverted repeat (IR). From Escherichia coli.
   6389..36      +  CDS            rop (across the origin): Rop protein, which maintains plasmids at low copy number; rop
>Addgene plasmid #167551 | pHC79 | addgene full sequence | sequence record 332370 | Addgene NGS Result
CTCGCGCGTTTCGGTGATGACGGTGAAAACCTCTGACACATGCAGCTCCCGGAGACGGTCACAGCTTGTC
TGTAAGCGGATGCCGGGAGCAGACAAGCCCGTCAGGGCGCGTCAGCGGGTGTTGGCGGGTGTCGGGGCGC
AGCCATGACCCAGTCACGTAGCGATAGCGGAGTGTATACTGGCTTAACTATGCGGCATCAGAGCAGATTG
TACTGAGAGTGCACCATATGCGGTGTGAAATACCGCACAGATGCGTAAGGAGAAAATACCGCATCAGGCG
CTCTTCCGCTTCCTCGCTCACTGACTCGCTGCGCTCGGTCGTTCGGCTGCGGCGAGCGGTATCAGCTCAC
TCAAAGGCGGTAATACGGTTATCCACAGAATCAGGGGATAACGCAGGAAAGAACATGTGAGCAAAAGGCC
AGCAAAAGGCCAGGAACCGTAAAAAGGCCGCGTTGCTGGCGTTTTTCCATAGGCTCCGCCCCCCTGACGA
GCATCACAAAAATCGACGCTCAAGTCAGAGGTGGCGAAACCCGACAGGACTATAAAGATACCAGGCGTTT
CCCCCTGGAAGCTCCCTCGTGCGCTCTCCTGTTCCGACCCTGCCGCTTACCGGATACCTGTCCGCCTTTC
TCCCTTCGGGAAGCGTGGCGCTTTCTCATAGCTCACGCTGTAGGTATCTCAGTTCGGTGTAGGTCGTTCG
CTCCAAGCTGGGCTGTGTGCACGAACCCCCCGTTCAGCCCGACCGCTGCGCCTTATCCGGTAACTATCGT
CTTGAGTCCAACCCGGTAAGACACGACTTATCGCCACTGGCAGCAGCCACTGGTAACAGGATTAGCAGAG
CGAGGTATGTAGGCGGTGCTACAGAGTTCTTGAAGTGGTGGCCTAACTACGGCTACACTAGAAGGACAGT
ATTTGGTATCTGCGCTCTGCTGAAGCCAGTTACCTTCGGAAAAAGAGTTGGTAGCTCTTGATCCGGCAAA
CAAACCACCGCTGGTAGCGGTGGTTTTTTTGTTTGCAAGCAGCAGATTACGCGCAGAAAAAAAGGATCTC
AAGAAGATCCTTTGATCTTTTCTACGGGGTCTGACGCTCAGTGGAACGAAAACTCACGTTAAGGGATTTT
GGTCATGAGATTATCAAAAAGGATCTTCACCTAGATCCTTTTAAATTAAAAATGAAGTTTTAAATCAATC
TAAAGTATATATGAGTAAACTTGGTCTGACAGTTACCAATGCTTAATCAGTGAGGCACCTATCTCAGCGA
TCTGTCTATTTCGTTCATCCATAGTTGCCTGACTCCCCGTCGTGTAGATAACTACGATACGGGAGGGCTT
ACCATCTGGCCCCAGTGCTGCAATGATACCGCGAGACCCACGCTCACCGGCTCCAGATTTATCAGCAATA
AACCAGCCAGCCGGAAGGGCCGAGCGCAGAAGTGGTCCTGCAACTTTATCCGCCTCCATCCAGTCTATTA
ATTGTTGCCGGGAAGCTAGAGTAAGTAGTTCGCCAGTTAATAGTTTGCGCAACGTTGTTGCCATTGCTGC
AGGCATCGTGGTGTCACGCTCGTCGTTTGGTATGGCTTCATTCAGCTCCGGTTCCCAACGATCAAGGCGA
GTTACATGATCCCCCATGTTGTGCAAAAAAGCGGTTAGCTCCTTCGGTCCTCCGATCGTTGTCAGAAGTA
AGTTGGCCGCAGTGTTATCACTCATGGTTATGGCAGCACTGCATAATTCTCTTACTGTCATGCCATCCGT
AAGATGCTTTTCTGTGACTGGTGAGTACTCAACCAAGTCATTCTGAGAATAGTGTATGCGGCGACCGAGT
TGCTCTTGCCCGGCGTCAACACGGGATAATACCGCGCCACATAGCAGAACTTTAAAAGTGCTCATCATTG
GAAAACGTTCTTCGGGGCGAAAACTCTCAAGGATCTTACCGCTGTTGAGATCCAGTTCGATGTAACCCAC
TCGTGCACCCAACTGATCTTCAGCATCTTTTACTTTCACCAGCGTTTCTGGGTGAGCAAAAACAGGAAGG
CAAAATGCCGCAAAAAAGGGAATAAGGGCGACACGGAAATGTTGAATACTCATACTCTTCCTTTTTCAAT
ATTATTGAAGCATTTATCAGGGTTATTGTCTCATGAGCGGATACATATTTGAATGTATTTAGAAAAATAA
ACAAATAGGGGTTCCGCGCACATTTCCCCGAAAAGTGCCACCTGACGTCTAAGAAACCATTATTATCATG
ACATTAACCTATAAAAATAGGCGTATCACGAGGCCCTTTCGTCTTCAAGAATTCTCATGTTTGACAGCTT
ATCATCGATAAGCTTTAATGCGGTAGTTTATCACAGTTAAATTGCTAACGCAGTCAGGCACCGTGTATGA
AATCTAACAATGCGCTCATCGTCATCCTCGGCACCGTCACCCTGGATGCTGTAGGCATAGGCTTGGTTAT
GCCGGTACTGCCGGGCCTCTTGCGGGATATCGTCCATTCCGACAGCATCGCCAGTCACTATGGCGTGCTG
CTAGCGCTATATGCGTTGATGCAATTTCTATGCGCACCCGTTCTCGGAGCACTGTCCGACCGCTTTGGCC
GCCGCCCAGTCCTGCTCGCTTCGCTACTTGGAGCCACTATCGACTACGCGATCATGGCGACCACACCCGT
CCTGTGGATCCTCTACGCCGGACGCATCGTGGCCGGCATCACCGGCGCCACAGGTGCGGTTGCTGGCGCC
TATATCGCCGACATCACCGATGGGGAAGATCGGGCTCGCCACTTCGGGCTCATGAGCGCTTGTTTCGGCG
TGGGTATGGTGGCAGGCCCCGTGGCCGGGGGACTGTTGGGCGCCATCTCCTTGCATGCACCATTCCTTGC
GGCGGCGGTGCTCAACGGCCTCAACCTACTACTGGGCTGCTTCCTAATGCAGGAGTCGCATAAGGGAGAG
CGTCGACCGATGCCCTTGAGAGCCTTCAACCCAGTCAGCTCCTTCCGGTGGGCGCGGGGCATGACTATCG
TCGCCGCACTTATGACTGTCTTCTTTATCATGCAACTCGTAGGACAGGTGCCGGCAGCGCTCTGGGTCAT
TTTCGGCGAGGACCGCTTTCGCTGGAGCGCGACGATGATCGGCCTGTCGCTTGCGGTATTCGGAATCTTG
CACGCCCTCGCTCAAGCCTTCGTCACTGGTCCCGCCACCAAACGTTTCGGCGAGAAGCAGGCCATTATCG
CCGGCATGGCGGCCGACGCGCTGGGCTACGTCTTGCTGGCGTTCGCGACGCGAGGCTGGATGGCCTTCCC
CATTATGATTCTTCTCGCTTCCGGCGGCATCGGGATGCCCGCGTTGCAGGCCATGCTGTCCAGGCAGGTA
GATGACGACCATCAGGGACAGCTTCAAGGATCGCTCGCGGCTCTTACCAGCCTAACTTCGATCATTGGAC
CGCTGATCGTCACGGCGATTTATGCCGCCTCGGCGAGCACATGGAACGGGTTGGCATGGATTGTAGGCGC
CGCCCTATACCTTGTCTGCCTCCCCGCGTTGCGTCGCGGTGCATGGAGCCGGGCCACCTCGACCTGAATG
GAAGCCGGCGGCACCTCGCTAACGGATTCACCACTCCAAGAATTGGAGCCAATCAATTCTTGCGGAGAAC
TGTGAATGCGCAAACCAACCCTTGGCAGAACATATCCATCGCGTCCGCCATCTCCAGCAGCCGCACGCGG
CGCATCTCGGGCAGCGTTGGGTCCTGGCCACGGGTGCGCATGATCTGCCACATTACGCTCCTGTCCGGCA
AAGTTACCTCTGCCGAAGTTGAGTATTTTTGCTGTATTTGTCATAATGACTCCTGTTGATAGATCCAGTA
ATGACCTCAGAACTCCATCTGGATTTGTTCAGAACGCTCGGTTGCCGCCGGGCGTTTTTTATTGGTGAGA
ATCGCAGCAACTTGTCGCGCCAATCGAGCCATGTCGTCGTCAACGACCCCCCATTCAAGAACAGCAAGCA
GCATTGAGAACTTTGGAATCCAGTCCCTCTTCCACCTGCTGATCTGCGACTTATCAACGCCCACAGCTTC
CGCTGTCTTCTCAGTTCCAAGCATTGCGATTTTGTTAAGCAACGCACTCTCGATTCGTAGAGCCTCGTTG
CGTTTGTTTGCACGAACCATATGTAAGTATTTCCTTAGATAACAATTGATTGAATGTATGCAAATAAATG
CATACACCATAGGTGTGGTTTAATTTGATGCCCTTTTTCAGGGCTGGAATGTGTAAGAGCGGGGTTATTT
ATGCTGTTGTTTTTTTGTTACTCGGGAAGGGCTTTACCTCTTCCGCATAAACGCTTCCATCAGCGTTTAT
AGTTAAAAAAATCTTTCGGCCTGCATGAATGGCCTTGTTGATCGCGCTTTGATATACGCCGAGATCTTGG
CAGTCACAGCATGCGCATATCCATGCTTCGACCATGCGCTCACAAAGTAGGTGAATGCGCAATGTAGTAC
CCACATCGTCATCGCTTTCCACTGCTCTCGCGAATAAAGATGGAAAATCAATCTCATGGTAATAGTCCAT
GAAAATCCTTGTATTCATAAATCCTCCAGGTAGCTATATGCAAATTGAAACAAAAGAGATGGTGATCTTT
CTAAGAGATGATGGAATCTCCCTTCAGTATCCCGATGGTCAATGCGCTGGATATGGGATAGATGGGAATA
TGCTGATTTTTATGGGACAGAGTTGCGAACTGTTCCCAACTAAAATCATTTTGCACGATCAGCGCACTAC
GAACTTTACCCACAAATAGTCAGGTAATGAATCCTGATATAAAGACAGGTTGATAAATCAGTCTTCTACG
CGCATCGCACGCGCACACCGTAGAAAGTCTTTCAGTTGTGAGCCTGGGCAAACCGTTAACTTTCGGCGGC
TTTGCTGTGCGACAGGCTCACGTCTAAAAGGAAATAAATCATGGGTCATAAAATTATCACGTTGTCCGGC
GCGGCGACGGATGTTCTGTATGCGCTGTTTTTCCGTGGCGCGTTGCTGTCTGGTGATCTGCCTTCTAAAT
CTGGCACAGCCGAATTGCGCGAGCTTGGTTTTGCTGAAACCAGACACACAGCAACTGAATACCAGAAAGA
AAATCACTTTACCTTTCTGACATCAGAAGGGCAGAAATTTGCCGTTGAACACCTGGTCAATACGCGTTTT
GGTGAGCAGCAATATTGCGCTTCGATGACGCTTGGCGTTGAGATTGATACCTCTGCTGCACAAAAGGCAA
TCGACGAGCTGGACCAGCGCATTCGTGACACCGTCTCCTTCGAACTTATTCGCAATGGAGTGTCATTCAT
CAAGGACGCCGCTATCGCAAATGGTGCTATCCACGCAGCGGCAATCGAAACACCTCAGCCGGTGACCAAT
ATCTACAACATCAGCCTTGGTATCCAGCGTGATGAGCCAGCGCAGAACAAGGTAACCGTCAGTGCCGATA
AGTTCAAAGTTAAACCTGGTGTTGATACCAACATTGAAACGTTGATCGAAAACGCGCTGAAAAACGCTGC
TGAATGTGCGGCGCTGGATGTCACAAAGCAAATGGCAGCAGACAAGAAAGCGATGGATGAACTGGCTTCC
TATGTCCGCACGGCCATCATGATGGAATGTTTCCCCGGTGGTGTTATCTGGCAGCAGTGCCGTCGATAGT
ATGCAATTGATAATTATTATCATTTGCGGGTCCTTTCCGGCGATCCGCCTTGTTACGGGGCGGCGACCTC
GCGGGTTTTCGCTATTTATGAAAATTTTCCGGTTTAAGGCGTTTCCGTTCTTCTTCGTCATAACTTAATG
TTTTTATTTAAAATACCCTCTGAAAAGAAAGGAAACGACAGGTGCTGAAAGCGAGCTTTTTGGCCTCTGT
CGTTTCCTTTCTCTGTTTTTGTCCGTGGAATGAACAATGGAAGTCAACAAAAAGCAGCTGGCTGACATTT
TCGGTGCGAGTATCCGTACCATTCAGAACTGGCAGGAACAGGGAATGCCCGTTCTGCGAGGCGGTGGCAA
GGGTAATGAGGTGCTTTATGACTCTGCCGCCGTCATAAAATGGTATGCCGAAAGGGATGCTGAAATTGAG
AACGAAAAGCTGCGCCGGGAGGTTGAAGAACTGCGGCAGGCCAGCGAGGCAGATCTGCATCGCAGGATGC
TGCTGGCTACCCTGTGGAACACCTACATCTGTATTAACGAAGCGCTGGCATTGACCCTGAGTGATTTTTC
TCTGGTCCCGCCGCATCCATACCGCCAGTTGTTTACCCTCACAACGTTCCAGTAACCGGGCATGTTCATC
ATCAGTAACCCGTATCGTGAGCATCCTCTCTCGTTTCATCGGTATCATTACCCCCATGAACAGAAATCCC
CCTTACACGGAGGCATCAGTGACCAAACAGGAAAAAACCGCCCTTAACATGGCCCGCTTTATCAGAAGCC
AGACATTAACGCTTCTGGAGAAACTCAACGAGCTGGACGCGGATGAACAGGCAGACATCTGTGAATCGCT
TCACGACCACGCTGATGAGCTTTACCGCAGCTGC
